>Addgene plasmid #52322 | pFGL815 | depositor full sequence | sequence record 81025 | pFGL815 sequence 6846 bps
CTCGAGAATTCGAGCTCGGTACCCGGGGGATCCACTAGTTCTAGAGTCGACCTGCAGGCATGCAAGCTTG
GCACTGGCCGTCGTTTTACAACGTCGTGACTGGGAAAACCCTGGCGTTACCCAACTTAATCGCCTTGCAG
CACATCCCCCTTTCGCCAGCTGGCGTAATAGCGAAGAGGCCCGCACCGATCGCCCTTCCCAACAGTTGCG
CAGCCTGAATGGCGAATGCTAGAGCAGCTTGAGCTTGGATCAGATTGTCGTTTCCCGCCTTCAGTTTAAA
CTATCAGTGTTTGACAGGATATATTGGCGGGTAAACCTAAGAGAAAAGAGCGTTTATTAGAATAATCGGA
TATTTAAAAGGGCGTGAAAAGGTTTATCCGTTGGTCCATTTGTATGTCCATGCCAACCACAGGGTTCCCC
TCGGGATCAAAGTACTTTGATCCAACCCCTCCGCTGCTATAGTGCAGTCGGCTTCTGACGTTCAGTGCAG
CCGTCTTCTGAAAACGACATGTCGCACAAGTCCTAAGTTACGCGACAGGCTGCCGCCCTGCCCTTTTCCT
GGCGTTTTCTTGTCGCGTGTTTTAGTCGCATAAAGTAGAATACTTGCGACTAGAACCGGAGACATTACGC
CATGAACAAGAGCGCCGCCGCTGGCCTGCTGGGCTATGCCCGCGTCAGCACCGACGACCAGGACTTGACC
AACCAACGGGCCGAACTGCACGCGGCCGGCTGCACCAAGCTGTTTTCCGAGAAGATCACCGGCACCAGGC
GCGACCGCCCGGAGCTGGCCAGGATGCTTGACCACCTACGCCCTGGCGACGTTGTGACAGTGACCAGGCT
AGACCGCCTGGCCCGCAGCACCCGCGACCTACTGGACATTGCCGAGCGCATCCAGGAGGCCGGCGCGGGC
CTGCGTAGCCTGGCAGAGCCGTGGGCCGACACCACCACGCCGGCCGGCCGCATGGTGTTGACCGTGTTCG
CCGGCATTGCCGAGTTCGAGCGTTCCCTAATCATCGACCGCACCCGGAGCGGGCGCGAGGCCGCCAAGGC
CCGAGGCGTGAAGTTTGGCCCCCGCCCTACCCTCACCCCGGCACAGATCGCGCACGCCCGCGAGCTGATC
GACCAGGAAGGCCGCACCGTGAAAGAGGCGGCTGCACTGCTTGGCGTGCATCGCTCGACCCTGTACCGCG
CACTTGAGCGCAGCGAGGAAGTGACGCCCACCGAGGCCAGGCGGCGCGGTGCCTTCCGTGAGGACGCATT
GACCGAGGCCGACGCCCTGGCGGCCGCCGAGAATGAACGCCAAGAGGAACAAGCATGAAACCGCACCAGG
ACGGCCAGGACGAACCGTTTTTCATTACCGAAGAGATCGAGGCGGAGATGATCGCGGCCGGGTACGTGTT
CGAGCCGCCCGCGCACGTCTCAACCGTGCGGCTGCATGAAATCCTGGCCGGTTTGTCTGATGCCAAGCTG
GCGGCCTGGCCGGCCAGCTTGGCCGCTGAAGAAACCGAGCGCCGCCGTCTAAAAAGGTGATGTGTATTTG
AGTAAAACAGCTTGCGTCATGCGGTCGCTGCGTATATGATGCGATGAGTAAATAAACAAATACGCAAGGG
GAACGCATGAAGGTTATCGCTGTACTTAACCAGAAAGGCGGGTCAGGCAAGACGACCATCGCAACCCATC
TAGCCCGCGCCCTGCAACTCGCCGGGGCCGATGTTCTGTTAGTCGATTCCGATCCCCAGGGCAGTGCCCG
CGATTGGGCGGCCGTGCGGGAAGATCAACCGCTAACCGTTGTCGGCATCGACCGCCCGACGATTGACCGC
GACGTGAAGGCCATCGGCCGGCGCGACTTCGTAGTGATCGACGGAGCGCCCCAGGCGGCGGACTTGGCTG
TGTCCGCGATCAAGGCAGCCGACTTCGTGCTGATTCCGGTGCAGCCAAGCCCTTACGACATATGGGCCAC
CGCCGACCTGGTGGAGCTGGTTAAGCAGCGCATTGAGGTCACGGATGGAAGGCTACAAGCGGCCTTTGTC
GTGTCGCGGGCGATCAAAGGCACGCGCATCGGCGGTGAGGTTGCCGAGGCGCTGGCCGGGTACGAGCTGC
CCATTCTTGAGTCCCGTATCACGCAGCGCGTGAGCTACCCAGGCACTGCCGCCGCCGGCACAACCGTTCT
TGAATCAGAACCCGAGGGCGACGCTGCCCGCGAGGTCCAGGCGCTGGCCGCTGAAATTAAATCAAAACTC
ATTTGAGTTAATGAGGTAAAGAGAAAATGAGCAAAAGCACAAACACGCTAAGTGCCGGCCGTCCGAGCGC
ACGCAGCAGCAAGGCTGCAACGTTGGCCAGCCTGGCAGACACGCCAGCCATGAAGCGGGTCAACTTTCAG
TTGCCGGCGGAGGATCACACCAAGCTGAAGATGTACGCGGTACGCCAAGGCAAGACCATTACCGAGCTGC
TATCTGAATACATCGCGCAGCTACCAGAGTAAATGAGCAAATGAATAAATGAGTAGATGAATTTTAGCGG
CTAAAGGAGGCGGCATGGAAAATCAAGAACAACCAGGCACCGACGCCGTGGAATGCCCCATGTGTGGAGG
AACGGGCGGTTGGCCAGGCGTAAGCGGCTGGGTTGTCTGCCGGCCCTGCAATGGCACTGGAACCCCCAAG
CCCGAGGAATCGGCGTGACGGTCGCAAACCATCCGGCCCGGTACAAATCGGCGCGGCGCTGGGTGATGAC
CTGGTGGAGAAGTTGAAGGCCGCGCAGGCCGCCCAGCGGCAACGCATCGAGGCAGAAGCACGCCCCGGTG
AATCGTGGCAAGCGGCCGCTGATCGAATCCGCAAAGAATCCCGGCAACCGCCGGCAGCCGGTGCGCCGTC
GATTAGGAAGCCGCCCAAGGGCGACGAGCAACCAGATTTTTTCGTTCCGATGCTCTATGACGTGGGCACC
CGCGATAGTCGCAGCATCATGGACGTGGCCGTTTTCCGTCTGTCGAAGCGTGACCGACGAGCTGGCGAGG
TGATCCGCTACGAGCTTCCAGACGGGCACGTAGAGGTTTCCGCAGGGCCGGCCGGCATGGCCAGTGTGTG
GGATTACGACCTGGTACTGATGGCGGTTTCCCATCTAACCGAATCCATGAACCGATACCGGGAAGGGAAG
GGAGACAAGCCCGGCCGCGTGTTCCGTCCACACGTTGCGGACGTACTCAAGTTCTGCCGGCGAGCCGATG
GCGGAAAGCAGAAAGACGACCTGGTAGAAACCTGCATTCGGTTAAACACCACGCACGTTGCCATGCAGCG
TACGAAGAAGGCCAAGAACGGCCGCCTGGTGACGGTATCCGAGGGTGAAGCCTTGATTAGCCGCTACAAG
ATCGTAAAGAGCGAAACCGGGCGGCCGGAGTACATCGAGATCGAGCTAGCTGATTGGATGTACCGCGAGA
TCACAGAAGGCAAGAACCCGGACGTGCTGACGGTTCACCCCGATTACTTTTTGATCGATCCCGGCATCGG
CCGTTTTCTCTACCGCCTGGCACGCCGCGCCGCAGGCAAGGCAGAAGCCAGATGGTTGTTCAAGACGATC
TACGAACGCAGTGGCAGCGCCGGAGAGTTCAAGAAGTTCTGTTTCACCGTGCGCAAGCTGATCGGGTCAA
ATGACCTGCCGGAGTACGATTTGAAGGAGGAGGCGGGGCAGGCTGGCCCGATCCTAGTCATGCGCTACCG
CAACCTGATCGAGGGCGAAGCATCCGCCGGTTCCTAATGTACGGAGCAGATGCTAGGGCAAATTGCCCTA
GCAGGGGAAAAAGGTCGAAAAGGTCTCTTTCCTGTGGATAGCACGTACATTGGGAACCCAAAGCCGTACA
TTGGGAACCGGAACCCGTACATTGGGAACCCAAAGCCGTACATTGGGAACCGGTCACACATGTAAGTGAC
TGATATAAAAGAGAAAAAAGGCGATTTTTCCGCCTAAAACTCTTTAAAACTTATTAAAACTCTTAAAACC
CGCCTGGCCTGTGCATAACTGTCTGGCCAGCGCACAGCCGAAGAGCTGCAAAAAGCGCCTACCCTTCGGT
CGCTGCGCTCCCTACGCCCCGCCGCTTCGCGTCGGCCTATCGCGGCCGCTGGCCGCTCAAAAATGGCTGG
CCTACGGCCAGGCAATCTACCAGGGCGCGGACAAGCCGCGCCGTCGCCACTCGACCGCCGGCGCCCACAT
CAAGGCACCCTGCCTCGCGCGTTTCGGTGATGACGGTGAAAACCTCTGACACATGCAGCTCCCGGAGACG
GTCACAGCTTGTCTGTAAGCGGATGCCGGGAGCAGACAAGCCCGTCAGGGCGCGTCAGCGGGTGTTGGCG
GGTGTCGGGGCGCAGCCATGACCCAGTCACGTAGCGATAGCGGAGTGTATACTGGCTTAACTATGCGGCA
TCAGAGCAGATTGTACTGAGAGTGCACCATATGCGGTGTGAAATACCGCACAGATGCGTAAGGAGAAAAT
ACCGCATCAGGCGCTCTTCCGCTTCCTCGCTCACTGACTCGCTGCGCTCGGTCGTTCGGCTGCGGCGAGC
GGTATCAGCTCACTCAAAGGCGGTAATACGGTTATCCACAGAATCAGGGGATAACGCAGGAAAGAACATG
TGAGCAAAAGGCCAGCAAAAGGCCAGGAACCGTAAAAAGGCCGCGTTGCTGGCGTTTTTCCATAGGCTCC
GCCCCCCTGACGAGCATCACAAAAATCGACGCTCAAGTCAGAGGTGGCGAAACCCGACAGGACTATAAAG
ATACCAGGCGTTTCCCCCTGGAAGCTCCCTCGTGCGCTCTCCTGTTCCGACCCTGCCGCTTACCGGATAC
CTGTCCGCCTTTCTCCCTTCGGGAAGCGTGGCGCTTTCTCATAGCTCACGCTGTAGGTATCTCAGTTCGG
TGTAGGTCGTTCGCTCCAAGCTGGGCTGTGTGCACGAACCCCCCGTTCAGCCCGACCGCTGCGCCTTATC
CGGTAACTATCGTCTTGAGTCCAACCCGGTAAGACACGACTTATCGCCACTGGCAGCAGCCACTGGTAAC
AGGATTAGCAGAGCGAGGTATGTAGGCGGTGCTACAGAGTTCTTGAAGTGGTGGCCTAACTACGGCTACA
CTAGAAGGACAGTATTTGGTATCTGCGCTCTGCTGAAGCCAGTTACCTTCGGAAAAAGAGTTGGTAGCTC
TTGATCCGGCAAACAAACCACCGCTGGTAGCGGTGGTTTTTTTGTTTGCAAGCAGCAGATTACGCGCAGA
AAAAAAGGATCTCAAGAAGATCCTTTGATCTTTTCTACGGGGTCTGACGCTCAGTGGAACGAAAACTCAC
GTTAAGGGATTTTGGTCATGCATTCTAGGTACTAAAACAATTCATCCAGTAAAATATAATATTTTATTTT
CTCCCAATCAGGCTTGATCCCCAGTAAGTCAAAAAATAGCTCGACATACTGTTCTTCCCCGATATCCTCC
CTGATCGACCGGACGCAGAAGGCAATGTCATACCACTTGTCCGCCCTGCCGCTTCTCCCAAGATCAATAA
AGCCACTTACTTTGCCATCTTTCACAAAGATGTTGCTGTCTCCCAGGTCGCCGTGGGAAAAGACAAGTTC
CTCTTCGGGCTTTTCCGTCTTTAAAAAATCATACAGCTCGCGCGGATCTTTAAATGGAGTGTCTTCTTCC
CAGTTTTCGCAATCCACATCGGCCAGATCGTTATTCAGTAAGTAATCCAATTCGGCTAAGCGGCTGTCTA
AGCTATTCGTATAGGGACAATCCGATATGTCGATGGAGTGAAAGAGCCTGATGCACTCCGCATACAGCTC
GATAATCTTTTCAGGGCTTTGTTCATCTTCATACTCTTCCGAGCAAAGGACGCCATCGGCCTCACTCATG
AGCAGATTGCTCCAGCCATCATGCCGTTCAAAGTGCAGGACCTTTGGAACAGGCAGCTTTCCTTCCAGCC
ATAGCATCATGTCCTTTTCCCGTTCCACATCATAGGTGGTCCCTTTATACCGGCTGTCCGTCATTTTTAA
ATATAGGTTTTCATTTTCTCCCACCAGCTTATATACCTTAGCAGGAGACATTCCTTCCGTATCTTTTACG
CAGCGGTATTTTTCGATCAGTTTTTTCAATTCCGGTGATATTCTCATTTTAGCCATTTATTATTTCCTTC
CTCTTTTCTACAGTATTTAAAGATACCCCAAGAAGCTAATTATAACAAGACGAACTCCAATTCACTGTTC
CTTGCATTCTAAAACCTTAAATACCAGAAAACAGCTTTTTCAAAGTTGTTTTCAAAGTTGGCGTATAACA
TAGTATCGACGGAGCCGATTTTGAAACCGCGGTGATCACAGGCAGCAACGCTCTGTCATCGTTACAATCA
ACATGCTACCCTCCGCGAGATCATCCGTGTTTCAAACCCGGCAGCTTAGTTGCCGTTCTTCCGAATAGCA
TCGGTAACATGAGCAAAGTCTGCCGCCTTACAACGGCTCTCCCGCTGACGCCGTCCCGGACTGATGGGCT
GCCTGTATCGAGTGGTGATTTTGTGCCGAGCTGCCGGTCGGGGAGCTGTTGGCTGGCTGGTGGCAGGATA
TATTGTGGTGTAAACAAATTGACGCTTAGACAACTTAATAACACATTGCGGACGTTTTTATGTACTGAAT
TAACGCCGAATTAATTCGGGGGATCTGGATTTTAGTACTGGATTTTGGTTTTAGGAATTAGAAATTTTAT
TGATAGAAGTATTTTACAAATACAAATACATACTAAGGGTTTCTTATATGCTCAACACATGAGCGAAACC
CTATAGGAACCCTAATTCCCTTATCTGGGAACTACTCACACATTATTATGGAGAAA
Features (pLannotate 1.2.2; 13 found; start..end, strand, type, name):
     22..46      -  misc_feature   MCS (fragment): pBluescript multiple cloning site
     72..226     +  CDS            lacZα (fragment): LacZα fragment of β-galactosidase; lacZ fragment
    292..316     +  misc_feature   RB T-DNA repeat: right border repeat from nopaline C58 T-DNA
    656..1057    +  CDS            Y4CG_SINFN (fragment): Protein inferred from homology: Swiss-Prot protein existence level 3. From Sinorhizobium fredii (strain NBRC 101917 / NGR234).
   1617..2246    +  CDS            pVS1 StaA: stability protein from the Pseudomonas plasmid pVS1 (Heeb et al., 2000)
   2679..3747    +  CDS            pVS1 RepA (fragment): replication protein from the Pseudomonas plasmid pVS1 (Heeb et al., 2000)
   3813..4007    +  rep_origin     pVS1 oriV: origin of replication for the Pseudomonas plasmid pVS1 (Heeb et al., 2000)
   4210..4249    +  CDS            rop (fragment): Rop protein, which maintains plasmids at low copy number; rop
   4351..4491    +  misc_feature   bom: basis of mobility region from pBR322
   4677..5265    -  rep_origin     ori: high-copy-number ColE1/pMB1/pBR322/pUC origin of replication
   5352..6146    -  CDS            KanR: aminoglycoside phosphotransferase; aphA-3; confers resistance to kanamycin
   6571..6595    +  misc_feature   LB T-DNA repeat: left border repeat from nopaline C58 T-DNA
   6672..6846    -  polyA_signal   CaMV poly(A) signal: cauliflower mosaic virus polyadenylation signal
