[The description below was written by a language model from this plasmid's Addgene catalogue record and pLannotate feature annotations shown in this document.]
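Description:
pFGL815 is an empty binary vector backbone for Agrobacterium tumefaciens-mediated transformation (ATMT), derived from pCAMBIA1300. Like its parent, it carries two replication systems. A high-copy ColE1/pMB1-type origin, together with the pBR322 bom mobilisation region and a remnant of rop, supports propagation in E. coli. The pVS1 module (oriV, the RepA replication protein and the StaA stability protein) allows stable maintenance in Agrobacterium. Selection in both bacterial hosts relies on a kanamycin resistance gene (an aminoglycoside phosphotransferase) located outside the T-DNA.

The transferable region is defined by the nopaline-type left and right border repeats. In this derivative, the CaMV 35S promoter and hygromycin-resistance cassette that normally sit between the borders in pCAMBIA1300 have been removed, so the T-DNA carries no eukaryotic selectable marker. What remains between the borders is a CaMV poly(A) signal next to the left border, a lacZα fragment and the multiple cloning site. The record describes this site as a 69-bp stretch with 12 unique restriction sites. An SphI site beyond the right border was also eliminated, so the SphI site in the polylinker is unique.

Because no promoter, marker or gene of interest is supplied, users are expected to add their own cassettes by restriction cloning. The associated publication concerns targeted integration at the ILV2 locus in the fungus Magnaporthe oryzae through reconstitution of sulfonylurea resistance. This suggests the backbone was built as a minimal base for fungal ATMT constructs, although the record does not restrict it to that host.
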