Addgene plasmid #52322: pFGL815
Purpose: (Empty Backbone) A vector backbone for ATMT (Agrobacterium tumerfaciens-mediated transformation). There is a 69-bp MCS (multiple cloning site) which contains 12 unique restriction sites.
Depositing lab: Naweed Naqvi. Depositing organization: Temasek Life Sciences Laboratory. Publication: Sulfonylurea resistance reconstitution as a novel strategy for ILV2-specific integration in Magnaporthe oryzae. Yang F, Naqvi NI. Fungal Genet Biol. 2014 Apr 24. pii: S1087-1845(14)00059-0. doi: 10.1016/j.fgb.2014.04.005. PubMed 24769367.
Backbone
  Vector backbone: pCAMBIA1300
  Modifications to backbone: 1. The CaMV_35S promoter and a hygromycin-resistance cassette have been removed in between the LB and RB. 2. A Sph I restriction site after the RB has been eliminated, resulting a unique Sph I site within the MCS.
  Vector type: Bacterial Expression ; Agrobacterium
Growth in bacteria
  Bacterial resistance: Kanamycin, 50 μg/mL
  Growth temperature: 37°C
  Growth strain: XL1 Blue
  Copy number: High Copy
Gene/Insert
  Cloning method: Restriction Enzyme
Terms and licenses: Academic/Nonprofit Terms; Industry Terms: Not Available to Industry
How to cite: pFGL815 was a gift from Naweed Naqvi (Addgene plasmid # 52322 ; http://n2t.net/addgene:52322 ; RRID:Addgene_52322)
