>Addgene plasmid #52322 | pFGL815 | depositor partial sequence | sequence record 81023 | 69-bp MCS
CTCGAGAATTCGAGCTCGGTACCCGGGGGATCCACTAGTTCTAGAGTCGACCTGCAGGCATGCAAGCTT
