>Addgene plasmid #52322 | pFGL815 | depositor partial sequence | sequence record 81024 | LB-to-RB 591bp
GGCAGGATATATTGTGGTGTAAACAAATTGACGCTTAGACAACTTAATAACACATTGCGGACGTTTTTAT
GTACTGAATTAACGCCGAATTAATTCGGGGGATCTGGATTTTAGTACTGGATTTTGGTTTTAGGAATTAG
AAATTTTATTGATAGAAGTATTTTACAAATACAAATACATACTAAGGGTTTCTTATATGCTCAACACATG
AGCGAAACCCTATAGGAACCCTAATTCCCTTATCTGGGAACTACTCACACATTATTATGGAGAAACTCGA
GAATTCGAGCTCGGTACCCGGGGGATCCACTAGTTCTAGAGTCGACCTGCAGGCATGCAAGCTTGGCACT
GGCCGTCGTTTTACAACGTCGTGACTGGGAAAACCCTGGCGTTACCCAACTTAATCGCCTTGCAGCACAT
CCCCCTTTCGCCAGCTGGCGTAATAGCGAAGAGGCCCGCACCGATCGCCCTTCCCAACAGTTGCGCAGCC
TGAATGGCGAATGCTAGAGCAGCTTGAGCTTGGATCAGATTGTCGTTTCCCGCCTTCAGTTTAAACTATC
AGTGTTTGACAGGATATATTGGCGGGTAAAC
