>Addgene plasmid #52322 | pFGL815 | addgene partial sequence | sequence record 90992 | LB-F1 5'-gtggtgtaaacaaattgacgc-3'
ATTGGCGGACGTTTTTATGTACTGAATTAACGCCGAATTAATTCGGGGGATCTGGATTTTAGTACTGGAT
TTTGGTTTTAGGAATTAGAAATTTTATTGATAGAAGTATTTTACAAATACAAATACATACTAAGGGTTTC
TTATATGCTCAACACATGAGCGAAACCCTATAGGAACCCTAATTCCCTTATCTGGGAACTACTCACACAT
TATTATGGAGAAACTCGAGAATTCGAGCTCGGTACCCGGGGGATCCACTAGTTCTAGAGTCGACCTGCAG
GCATGCAAGCTTGGCACTGGCCGTCGTTTTACAACGTCGTGACTGGGAAAACCCTGGCGTTACCCAACTT
AATCGCCTTGCAGCACATCCCCCTTTCGCCAGCTGGCGTAATAGCGAAGAGGCCCGCACCGATCGCCCTT
CCCAACAGTTGCGCAGCCTGAATGGCGAATGCTAGAGCAGCTTGAGCTTGGATCAGATTGTCGTTTCCCG
CCTTCAGTTTAAACTATCAGTGTTTGACAGGATATATTGGCGGGTAAACCTAAGAGAAAAGAGCGTTTAT
TAGAATAATCGGATATTTAAAAGGGCGTGAAAAGGTTTATCCGTTGGTCCATTTGTATGTCCATGCCAAC
CACAGGGTTCCCCTCGGGATCAAAGTACTTTGATCCAACCCCTCCGCTGCTATAGTGCAGTCGGCTTCTG
ACGTTCAGTGCAGCCGTCTTCTGAAAACGACATGTCGCACAAGTCCTAAGTTACGCGACAGGCTGCCGCC
CTGCCCTTTTCCTGGCGTTTTCTTGTCGCGTGTTTTAGTCGCATAAAGTAGAATACTTGCGACTAGAACC
GGAGACATTACGCCATGAACAAGAGCGCCGCCGCTGGCCTGCTGGGCTATGCCCGCGTCAGCACCGACGA
CCAGGACTTGACCAACCAACGGGCCGAACTGCACGCGGCCGGCTGCACCAAGCTGTTTTCCGAGAAGATC
ACCGGCACCAGGCGCGACCGCCCGGAGCTGGCCAGGATGCTTGACCACCTACGC
