>Addgene plasmid #52322 | pFGL815 | addgene partial sequence | sequence record 91002 | pGEX3 5'-CCGGGAGCTGCATGTGTCAGAGG-3'
GGCCAGCGGCCGCGATAGGCCGACGCGAAGCGGCGGGGCGTAGGGAGCGCAGCGACCGAAGGGTAGGCGC
TTTTTGCAGCTCTTCGGCTGTGCGCTGGCCAGACAGTTATGCACAGGCCAGGCGGGTTTTAAGAGTTTTA
ATAAGTTTTAAAGAGTTTTAGGCGGAAAAATCGCCTTTTTTCTCTTTTATATCAGTCACTTACATGTGTG
ACCGGTTCCCAATGTACGGCTTTGGGTTCCCAATGTACGGGTTCCGGTTCCCAATGTACGGCTTTGGGTT
CCCAATGTACGTGCTATCCACAGGAAAGAGACCTTTTCGACCTTTTTCCCCTGCTAGGGCAATTTGCCCT
AGCATCTGCTCCGTACATTAGGAACCGGCGGATGCTTCGCCCTCGATCAGGTTGCGGTAGCGCATGACTA
GGATCGGGCCAGCCTGCCCCGCCTCCTCCTTCAAATCGTACTCCGGCAGGTCATTTGACCCGATCAGCTT
GCGCACGGTGAAACAGAACTTCTTGAACTCTCCGGCGCTGCCACTGCGTTCGTAGATCGTCTTGAACAAC
CATCTGGCTTCTGCCTTGCCTGCGGCGCGGCGTGCCAGGCGGTAGAGAAAACGGCCGATGCCGGGATCGA
TCAAAAAGTAATCGGGGTGAACCGTCAGCACGTCCGGGTTCTTGCCTTCTGTGATCTCGCGGTACATCCA
ATCAGCTAGCTCGATCTCGATG
